>Addgene plasmid #161631 | IDG_CLCNKA_OE_1 | addgene full sequence | sequence record 319560 | Addgene NGS Result
CGTTACATAACTTACGGTAAATGGCCCGCCTGGCTGACCGCCCAACGACCCCCGCCCATTGACGTCAATA
ATGACGTATGTTCCCATAGTAACGCCAATAGGGACTTTCCATTGACGTCAATGGGTGGAGTATTTACGGT
AAACTGCCCACTTGGCAGTACATCAAGTGTATCATATGCCAAGTACGCCCCCTATTGACGTCAATGACGG
TAAATGGCCCGCCTGGCATTATGCCCAGTACATGACCTTATGGGACTTTCCTACTTGGCAGTACATCTAC
GTATTAGTCATCGCTATTACCATGGTGATGCGGTTTTGGCAGTACATCAATGGGCGTGGATAGCGGTTTG
ACTCACGGGGATTTCCAAGTCTCCACCCCATTGACGTCAATGGGAGTTTGTTTTGGCACCAAAATCAACG
GGACTTTCCAAAATGTCGTAACAACTCCGCCCCATTGACGCAAATGGGCGGTAGGCGTGTACGGTGGGAG
GTCTATATAAGCAGAGCTCTCTGGCTAACTGTCGGGATCAACAAGTTTGTACAAAAAAGCAGGCACCATG
GAGGAGTTGGTGGGGCTGCGTGAGGGCTTCTCAGGGGACCCTGTGACTCTGCAGGAGCTGTGGGGCCCCT
GTCCCCACATCCGCCGAGCCATCCAAGGTGGCCTGGAGTGGCTAAAGCAGAAGGTGTTCCGCCTGGGAGA
AGACTGGTACTTCCTGATGACCCTCGGGGTGCTCATGGCCCTGGTCAGCTATGCCATGAACTTTGCCATC
GGGTGTGTGGTCCGAGCACACCAGTGGCTGTACAGGGAGATTGGGGACAGCCACCTGCTCCGGTATCTTT
CCTGGACTGTGTACCCTGTGGCCCTCGTCTCTTTCTCCTCAGGCTTCTCCCAGAGCATCACGCCCTCCTC
TGGAGGTTCTGGAATCCCGGAGCTGAAGACCATGTTGGCGGGTGTGATCTTGGAGGACTACCTGGATATC
AAGAACTTTGGGGCCAAGGTGGTGGGCCTCTCCTGCACCCTGGCCACCGGCAGCACCCTGTTCCTGGGCA
AAGTGGGCCCTTTCGTGCACCTGTCTGTAATGATCGCTGCCTACCTGGGCCGTGTGCGCACCACGACCAT
CGGGGAGCCTGAGAACAAGAGCAAGCAAAACGAAATGCTGGTGGCAGCGGCGGCAGTGGGCGTGGCCACA
GTCTTTGCAGCTCCCTTCAGCGGCGTCCTGTTCAGCATCGAGGTCATGTCTTCCCACTTCTCTGTCCGGG
ATTACTGGAGGGGCTTCTTTGCGGCCACCTGCGGGGCCTTCATATTCCGGCTCCTGGCAGTCTTCAACAG
CGAGCAGGAGACCATCACCTCCCTCTACAAGACCAGTTTCCGGGTGGACGTTCCCTTCGACCTGCCTGAG
ATCTTCTTTTTTGTGGCGCTGGGTGGCATCTGCGGCGTCCTGAGCTGTGCTTACCTCTTCTGTCAGCGAA
CCTTCCTCAGCTTCATCAAGACCAATCGGTTCAGCTCCAAACTGCTGGCTACTAGCAAGCCTGTGTACTC
CGCTCTGGCCACCTTGCTTCTCGCCTCCATCACCTACCCGCCTGGTGTGGGCCACTTCCTAGCTTCTCGG
CTGTCCATGAAGCAGCATCTGGACTCGCTGTTCGACAACCACTCCTGGGCGCTGATGACCCAGAACTCCA
GCCCACCCTGGCCCGAGGAGCTCGACCCCCAGCACCTTTGGTGGGAATGGTACCACCCGCGGTTCACCAT
CTTTGGGACCCTTGCCTTCTTCCTGGTTATGAAGTTCTGGATGCTGATTCTGGCCACCACCATCCCCATG
CCTGCCGGGTACTTCATGCCCATCTTTATCCTTGGAGCTGCCATCGGGCGCCTCTTGGGAGAGGCTCTTG
CCGTCGCCTTCCCTGAGGGCATTGTGACTGGAGGGGTTACCAATCCCATCATGCCCGGGGGGTATGCTCT
GGCAGGGGCTGCAGCCTTCTCAGGGGCTGTGACCCACACCATCTCCACGGCGCTGCTGGCCTTTGAGCTG
ACCGGCCAGATAGTGCATGCACTGCCCGTGCTGATGGCGGTGCTGGCAGCCAACGCCATTGCACAGAGCT
GCCAGCCCTCCTTCTATGATGGCACCATCATTGTCAAGAAGCTGCCATACCTGCCACGGATTCTGGGCCG
CAACATCGGCTCCCACCATGTGAGGGTGGAGCACTTCATGAACCACAGCATCACCACACTGGCCAAGGAC
ACGCCGCTGGAGGAGGTGGTCAAGGTTGTGACCTCCACAGACGTGACCGAGTATCCCCTGGTGGAGAGCA
CAGAGTCCCAGATCCTGGTAGGCATCGTGCAGAGGGCCCAGCTGGTGCAGGCCCTCCAGGCTGAGCCTCC
TTCCAGGGCTCCAGGACACCAGTGTCTCCAGGACATCTTGGCCAGGGGCTGCCCCACGGAACCAGTGACC
CTGACGCTATTCTCAGAGACCACCTTGCACCAGGCACAAAACCTCTTTAAGCTGTTGAACCTTCAGTCCC
TCTTCGTGACATCGCGGGGCAGAGCTGTGGGCTGCGTGTCCTGGGTGGAGATGAAGAAAGCAATTTCCAA
CCTGACAAATCCGCCAGCTCCAAAGACAGCTTTCTTGTACAAAGTGGTTGGTAAGCCTATCCCTAACCCT
CTCCTCGGTCTCGATTCTACGTAGTAATGAGCTAGCGCTAACCGGTGGCGCGTTAAGTCGACAATCAACC
TCTGGATTACAAAATTTGTGAAAGATTGACTGGTATTCTTAACTATGTTGCTCCTTTTACGCTATGTGGA
TACGCTGCTTTAATGCCTTTGTATCATGCTATTGCTTCCCGTATGGCTTTCATTTTCTCCTCCTTGTATA
AATCCTGGTTGCTGTCTCTTTATGAGGAGTTGTGGCCCGTTGTCAGGCAACGTGGCGTGGTGTGCACTGT
GTTTGCTGACGCAACCCCCACTGGTTGGGGCATTGCCACCACCTGTCAGCTCCTTTCCGGGACTTTCGCT
TTCCCCCTCCCTATTGCCACGGCGGAACTCATCGCCGCCTGCCTTGCCCGCTGCTGGACAGGGGCTCGGC
TGTTGGGCACTGACAATTCCGTGGTGTTGTCGGGGAAATCATCGTCCTTTCCTTGGCTGCTCGCCTGTGT
TGCCACCTGGATTCTGCGCGGGACGTCCTTCTGCTACGTCCCTTCGGCCCTCAATCCAGCGGACCTTCCT
TCCCGCGGCCTGCTGCCGGCTCTGCGGCCTCTTCCGCGTCTTCGCCTTCGCCCTCAGACGAGTCGGATCT
CCCTTTGGGCCGCCTCCCCGCGTCGACTTTAAGACCAATGACTTACAAGGCAGCTGTAGATCTTAGCCAC
TTTTTAAAAGAAAAGGGGGGACTGGAAGGGCTAATTCACTCCCAACGAAGACAAGATCTGCTTTTTGCTT
GTACTGGGTCTCTCTGGTTAGACCAGATCTGAGCCTGGGAGCTCTCTGGCTAACTAGGGAACCCACTGCT
TAAGCCTCAATAAAGCTTGCCTTGAGTGCTTCAAGTAGTGTGTGCCCGTCTGTTGTGTGACTCTGGTAAC
TAGAGATCCCTCAGACCCTTTTAGTCAGTGTGGAAAATCTCTAGCAGTACGTATAGTAGTTCATGTCATC
TTATTATTCAGTATTTATAACTTGCAAAGAAATGAATATCAGAGAGTGAGAGGAACTTGTTTATTGCAGC
TTATAATGGTTACAAATAAAGCAATAGCATCACAAATTTCACAAATAAAGCATTTTTTTCACTGCATTCT
AGTTGTGGTTTGTCCAAACTCATCAATGTATCTTATCATGTCTGGCTCTAGCTATCCCGCCCCTAACTCC
GCCCATCCCGCCCCTAACTCCGCCCAGTTCCGCCCATTCTCCGCCCCATGGCTGACTAATTTTTTTTATT
TATGCAGAGGCCGAGGCCGCCTCGGCCTCTGAGCTATTCCAGAAGTAGTGAGGAGGCTTTTTTGGAGGCC
TAGGGACGTACCCAATTCGCCCTATAGTGAGTCGTATTACGCGCGCTCACTGGCCGTCGTTTTACAACGT
CGTGACTGGGAAAACCCTGGCGTTACCCAACTTAATCGCCTTGCAGCACATCCCCCTTTCGCCAGCTGGC
GTAATAGCGAAGAGGCCCGCACCGATCGCCCTTCCCAACAGTTGCGCAGCCTGAATGGCGAATGGG
[124 nt withheld, positions 4197-4320]
C
[91 nt withheld, positions 4322-4412]
A
[49 nt withheld, positions 4414-4462]
CCTTTGACGTTGGAGTCCACGTTCTTT
[37 nt withheld, positions 4490-4526]
ACCCTATCTCGGTCTATTCTTTTGATTTATAAGGGATTTTGCCGATTTCGGCCTATTGGTTAAAAAATGA
GCTGATTTAACAAAAATTTAACGCGAATTTTAACAAAATATTAACGCTTACAATTTAGGTGGCACTTTTC
GGGGAAATGTGCGCGGAACCCCTATTTGTTTATTTTTCTAAATACATTCAAATATGTATCCGCTCATGAG
ACAATAACCCTGATAAATGCTTCAATAATATTGAAAAAGGAAGAGTATGAGTATTCAACATTTCCGTGTC
GCCCTTATTCCCTTTTTTGCGGCATTTTGCCTTCCTGTTTTTGCTCACCCAGAAACGCTGGTGAAAGTAA
AAGATGCTGAAGATCAGTTGGGTGCACGAGTGGGTTACATCGAACTGGATCTCAACAGCGGTAAGATCCT
TGAGAGTTTTCGCCCCGAAGAACGTTTTCCAATGATGAGCACTTTTAAAGTTCTGCTATGTGGCGCGGTA
TTATCCCGTATTGACGCCGGGCAAGAGCAACTCGGTCGCCGCATACACTATTCTCAGAATGACTTGGTTG
AGTACTCACCAGTCACAGAAAAGCATCTTACGGATGGCATGACAGTAAGAGAATTATGCAGTGCTGCCAT
AACCATGAGTGATAACACTGCGGCCAACTTACTTCTGACAACGATCGGAGGACCGAAGGAGCTAACCGCT
TTTTTGCACAACATGGGGGATCATGTAACTCGCCTTGATCGTTGGGAACCGGAGCTGAATGAAGCCATAC
CAAACGACGAGCGTGACACCACGATGCCTGTAGCAATGGCAACAACGTTGCGCAAACTATTAACTGGCGA
ACTACTTACTCTAGCTTCCCGGCAACAATTAATAGACTGGATGGAGGCGGATAAAGTTGCAGGACCACTT
CTGCGCTCGGCCCTTCCGGCTGGCTGGTTTATTGCTGATAAATCTGGAGCCGGTGAGCGTGGGTCTCGCG
GTATCATTGCAGCACTGGGGCCAGATGGTAAGCCCTCCCGTATCGTAGTTATCTACACGACGGGGAGTCA
GGCAACTATGGATGAACGAAATAGACAGATCGCTGAGATAGGTGCCTCACTGATTAAGCATTGGTAACTG
TCAGACCAAGTTTACTCATATATACTTTAGATTGATTTAAAACTTCATTTTTAATTTAAAAGGATCTAGG
TGAAGATCCTTTTTGATAATCTCATGACCAAAATCCCTTAACGTGAGTTTTCGTTCCACTGAGCGTCAGA
CCCCGTAGAAAAGATCAAAGGATCTTCTTGAGATCCTTTTTTTCTGCGCGTAATCTGCTGCTTGCAAACA
AAAAAACCACCGCTACCAGCGGTGGTTTGTTTGCCGGATCAAGAGCTACCAACTCTTTTTCCGAAGGTAA
CTGGCTTCAGCAGAGCGCAGATACCAAATACTGTTCTTCTAGTGTAGCCGTAGTTAGGCCACCACTTCAA
GAACTCTGTAGCACCGCCTACATACCTCGCTCTGCTAATCCTGTTACCAGTGGCTGCTGCCAGTGGCGAT
AAGTCGTGTCTTACCGGGTTGGACTCAAGACGATAGTTACCGGATAAGGCGCAGCGGTCGGGCTGAACGG
GGGGTTCGTGCACACAGCCCAGCTTGGAGCGAACGACCTACACCGAACTGAGATACCTACAGCGTGAGCT
ATGAGAAAGCGCCACGCTTCCCGAAGGGAGAAAGGCGGACAGGTATCCGGTAAGCGGCAGGGTCGGAACA
GGAGAGCGCACGAGGGAGCTTCCAGGGGGAAACGCCTGGTATCTTTATAGTCCTGTCGGGTTTCGCCACC
TCTGACTTGAGCGTCGATTTTTGTGATGCTCGTCAGGGGGGCGGAGCCTATGGAAAAACGCCAGCAACGC
GGCCTTTTTACGGTTCCTGGCCTTTTGCTGGCCTTTTGCTCACATGTTCTTTCCTGCGTTATCCCCTGAT
TCTGTGGATAACCGTATTACCGCCTTTGAGTGAGCTGATACCGCTCGCCGCAGCCGAACGACCGAGCGCA
GCGAGTCAGTGAGCGAGGAAGCGGAAGAGCGCCCAATACGCAAACCGCCTCTCCCCGCGCGTTGGCCGAT
TCATTAATGCAGCTGGCACGACAGGTTTCCCGACTGGAAAGCGGGCAGTGAGCGCAACGCAATTAATGTG
AGTTAGCTCACTCATTAGGCACCCCAGGCTTTACACTTTATGCTTCCGGCTCGTATGTTGTGTGGAATTG
TGAGCGGATAACAATTTCACACAGGAAACAGCTATGACCATGATTACGCCAAGCGCGCAATTAACCCTCA
CTAAAGGGAACAAAAGCTGGAGCTGCAAGCTTAATGTAGTCTTATGCAATACTCTTGTAGTCTTGCAACA
TGGTAACGATGAGTTAGCAACATGCCTTACAAGGAGAGAAAAAGCACCGTGCATGCCGATTGGTGGAAGT
AAGGTGGTACGATCGTGCCTTATTAGGAAGGCAACAGACGGGTCTGACATGGATTGGACGAACCACTGAA
TTGCCGCATTGCAGAGATATTGTATTTAAGTGCCTAGCTCGATACATAAACGGGTCTCTCTGGTTAGACC
AGATCTGAGCCTGGGAGCTCTCTGGCTAACTAGGGAACCCACTGCTTAAGCCTCAATAAAGCTTGCCTTG
AGTGCTTCAAGTAGTGTGTGCCCGTCTGTTGTGTGACTCTGGTAACTAGAGATCCCTCAGACCCTTTTAG
TCAGTGTGGAAAATCTCTAGCAGTGGCGCCCGAACAGGGACTTGAAAGCGAAAGGGAAACCAGAGGAGCT
CTCTCGACGCAGGACTCGGCTTGCTGAAGCGCGCACGGCAAGAGGCGAGGGGCGGCGACTGGTGAGTACG
CCAAAAATTTTGACTAGCGGAGGCTAGAAGGAGAGAGATGGGTGCGAGAGCGTCAGTATTAAGCGGGGGA
GAATTAGATCGCGATGGGAAAAAATTCGGTTAAGGCCAGGGGGAAAGAAAAAATATAAATTAAAACATAT
AGTATGGGCAAGCAGGGAGCTAGAACGATTCGCAGTTAATCCTGGCCTGTTAGAAACATCAGAAGGCTGT
AGACAAATACTGGGACAGCTACAACCATCCCTTCAGACAGGATCAGAAGAACTTAGATCATTATATAATA
CAGTAGCAACCCTCTATTGTGTGCATCAAAGGATAGAGATAAAAGACACCAAGGAAGCTTTAGACAAGAT
AGAGGAAGAGCAAAACAAAAGTAAGACCACCGCACAGCAAGCGGCCGCTGATCTTCAGACCTGGAGGAGG
AGATATGAGGGACAATTGGAGAAGTGAATTATATAAATATAAAGTAGTAAAAATTGAACCATTAGGAGTA
GCACCCACCAAGGCAAAGAGAAGAGTGGTGCAGAGAGAAAAAAGAGCAGTGGGAATAGGAGCTTTGTTCC
TTGGGTTCTTGGGAGCAGCAGGAAGCACTATGGGCGCAGCGTCAATGACGCTGACGGTACAGGCCAGACA
ATTATTGTCTGGTATAGTGCAGCAGCAGAACAATTTGCTGAGGGCTATTGAGGCGCAACAGCATCTGTTG
CAACTCACAGTCTGGGGCATCAAGCAGCTCCAGGCAAGAATCCTGGCTGTGGAAAGATACCTAAAGGATC
AACAGCTCCTGGGGATTTGGGGTTGCTCTGGAAAACTCATTTGCACCACTGCTGTGCCTTGGAATGCTAG
TTGGAGTAATAAATCTCTGGAACAGATTTGGAATCACACGACCTGGATGGAGTGGGACAGAGAAATTAAC
AATTACACAAGCTTAATACACTCCTTAATTGAAGAATCGCAAAACCAGCAAGAAAAGAATGAACAAGAAT
TATTGGAATTAGATAAATGGGCAAGTTTGTGGAATTGGTTTAACATAACAAATTGGCTGTGGTATATAAA
ATTATTCATAATGATAGTAGGAGGCTTGGTAGGTTTAAGAATAGTTTTTGCTGTACTTTCTATAGTGAAT
AGAGTTAGGCAGGGATATTCACCATTATCGTTTCAGACCCACCTCCCAACCCCGAGGGGACCCTTGCGCC
TTTTCCAAGGCAGCCCTGGGTTTGCGCAGGGACGCGGCTGCTCTGGGCGTGGTTCCGGGAAACGCAGCGG
CGCCGACCCTGGGTCTCGCACATTCTTCACGTCCGTTCGCAGCGTCACCCGGATCTTCGCCGCTACCCTT
GTGGGCCCCCCGGCGACGCTTCCTGCTCCGCCCCTAAGTCGGGAAGGTTCCTTGCGGTTCGCGGCGTGCC
GGACGTGACAAACGGAAGCCGCACGTCTCACTAGTACCCTCGCAGACGGACAGCGCCAGGGAGCAATGGC
AGCGCGCCGACCGCGATGGGCTGTGGCCAATAGCGGCTGCTCAGCAGGGCGCGCCGAGAGCAGCGGCCGG
GAAGGGGCGGTGCGGGAGGCGGGGTGTGGGGCGGTAGTGTGGGCCCTGTTCCTGCCCGCGCGGTGTTCCG
CATTCTGCAAGCCTCCGGAGCGCACGTCGGCAGTCGGCTCCCTCGTTGACCGAATCACCGACCTCTCTCC
CCAGGGGGTACCACCATGGCCAAGCCTTTGTCTCAAGAAGAATCCACCCTCATTGAAAGAGCAACGGCTA
CAATCAACAGCATCCCCATCTCTGAAGACTACAGCGTCGCCAGCGCAGCTCTCTCTAGCGACGGCCGCAT
CTTCACTGGTGTCAATGTATATCATTTTACTGGGGGACCTTGTGCAGAACTCGTGGTGCTGGGCACTGCT
GCTGCTGCGGCAGCTGGCAACCTGACTTGTATCGTCGCGATCGGAAATGAGAACAGGGGCATCTTGAGCC
CCTGCGGACGGTGCCGACAGGTGCTTCTCGATCTGCATCCTGGGATCAAAGCCATAGTGAAGGACAGTGA
TGGACAGCCGACGGCAGTTGGGATTCGTGAATTGCTGCCCTCTGGTTATGTGTGGGAGGGCCTGCAGCTG
CAGTAGTAAGAATTCTAGATCTTGAGACAAATGGCAGTATTCATCCACAATTTTAAAAGAAAAGGGGGGA
TTGGGGGGTACAGTGCAGGGGAAAGAATAGTAGACATAATAGCAACAGACATACAAACTAAAGAATTACA
AAAACAAATTACAAAAATTCAAAATTTTCGGGTTTATTACAGGGACAGCAGAGATCCACTTTGGCGCCGG
CTCGAGGGGGCCCGGGGTTATTAATAGTAATCAATTACGGGGTCATTAGTTCATAGCCCATATATGGAGT
TCCG
Features (pLannotate 1.2.2; 32 found; start..end, strand, type, name):
      1..304     +  enhancer       CMV enhancer: human cytomegalovirus immediate early enhancer
    305..508     +  promoter       CMV promoter: human cytomegalovirus (CMV) immediate early promoter
    532..552     +  protein_bind   attB1: mutant version of attB; core recombination site for the Gateway® BP reaction BP Clonase™
    558..2615    +  CDS            CLCNKA: CLCKA_HUMAN - Experimental evidence at protein level: Swiss-Prot protein existence level 1. Voltage-gated chloride channel. Chloride channels have several functions including the regulation of cell volume; membrane potential stabilization, signal transduction and transepithelial transport. May be important in urinary concentrating mechanisms. From Homo sapiens (Human).
   2617..2637    -  protein_bind   attB2: mutant version of attB; core recombination site for the Gateway® BP reaction BP Clonase™
   2640..2681    +  CDS            V5 tag: epitope tag from simian virus 5
   2723..3311    +  misc_feature   WPRE: woodchuck hepatitis virus posttranscriptional regulatory element
   3362..3381    +  misc_feature   cPPT/CTS (fragment): central polypurine tract and central termination sequence of HIV-1
   3383..3616    +  LTR            3' LTR (ΔU3): self-inactivating 3' long terminal repeat (LTR) from HIV-1
   3694..3815    +  polyA_signal   SV40 poly(A) signal: SV40 polyadenylation signal
   3855..3990    +  rep_origin     SV40 ori: SV40 origin of replication
   4011..4029    -  promoter       T7 promoter: promoter for bacteriophage T7 RNA polymerase
   4037..4192    +  CDS            lacZα (fragment): LacZα fragment of β-galactosidase; lacZ fragment
   4197..4625    +  rep_origin     f1 ori (sequence partly withheld): f1 bacteriophage origin of replication; arrow indicates direction of (+) strand synthesis
   4678..4782    +  promoter       AmpR promoter: bla
   4783..5643    +  CDS            AmpR: β-lactamase; bla; confers resistance to ampicillin, carbenicillin, and related antibiotics
   5814..6402    +  rep_origin     ori: high-copy-number ColE1/pMB1/pBR322/pUC origin of replication
   6585..6677    +  CDS            lacI (fragment): lac repressor; lacI; The lac repressor binds to the lac operator to inhibit transcription in E. coli. This inhibition can be relieved by adding lactose or isopropyl-β-D-thiogalactopyranoside (IPTG).
   6690..6711    +  protein_bind   CAP binding site: CAP binding activates transcription in the presence of cAMP. E. coli catabolite activator protein
   6726..6756    +  promoter       lac promoter: promoter for the E. coli lac operon
   6764..6780    +  protein_bind   lac operator: The lac repressor binds to the lac operator to inhibit transcription in E. coli. This inhibition can be relieved by adding lactose or isopropyl-β-D-thiogalactopyranoside (IPTG). lac repressor encoded by lacI
   6825..6843    +  promoter       T3 promoter: promoter for bacteriophage T3 RNA polymerase
   6871..7097    +  promoter       RSV promoter: Rous sarcoma virus enhancer/promoter
   7098..7278    +  LTR            5' LTR (truncated): truncated 5' long terminal repeat (LTR) from HIV-1
   7325..7450    +  misc_feature   HIV-1 Ψ: packaging signal of human immunodeficiency virus type 1
   7434..7797    +  CDS            HIV-1 gag (fragment): gag protein from human immunodeficiency virus 1; gag
   7943..8176    +  misc_feature   RRE: The Rev response element (RRE) of HIV-1 allows for Rev-dependent mRNA export from the nucleus to the cytoplasm.
   8553..8579    +  CDS            Rev (fragment): human immunodeficiency virus 1 (HIV-1) Rev protein; rev; enhances nuclear export of unspliced and incompletely spliced viral mRNAs
   8580..9080    +  promoter       hPGK promoter: human phosphoglycerate kinase 1 promoter
   9092..9487    +  CDS            BSD: blasticidin S deaminase; Aspergillus terreus BSD; confers resistance to blasticidin
   9547..9664    +  misc_feature   cPPT/CTS: central polypurine tract and central termination sequence of HIV-1
   9723..9780    +  enhancer       CMV enhancer (fragment): human cytomegalovirus immediate early enhancer
