[The description below was written by a language model from this plasmid's Addgene catalogue record and pLannotate feature annotations shown in this document.]
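Description:
IDG_CLCNKA_OE_1 is a mammalian overexpression construct built on the pLX304 backbone, which the feature table shows to be a third-generation-style, self-inactivating HIV-1 lentiviral transfer vector. In bacteria it is maintained through a ColE1/pUC-type origin and selected with ampicillin via the β-lactamase gene. The catalogue lists it as low copy, although the annotated origin is nominally a high-copy type. An f1 origin, an SV40 origin and remnants of lac and T7/T3 cloning-vector sequence are also present in the backbone.

The viral cassette begins with an RSV promoter fused to a truncated 5' LTR, which drives production of the genomic RNA in packaging cells. This is followed by the Ψ packaging signal with a partial gag fragment, and then the Rev response element for Rev-dependent nuclear export. Inside the provirus, a human PGK promoter expresses blasticidin S deaminase, allowing blasticidin selection of transduced or transfected cells. A cPPT/CTS element, which aids nuclear import of the reverse-transcribed genome, comes next.

Downstream, the CMV enhancer/promoter drives the human CLCNKA open reading frame, which encodes the ClC-Ka voltage-gated chloride channel implicated in transepithelial transport and urinary concentration. The insert was introduced by Gateway recombination and is therefore flanked by attB1 and attB2 sites. It appears positioned to read through attB2 into the backbone-encoded C-terminal V5 epitope tag, which permits detection with anti-V5 antibodies. A WPRE enhances transcript stability and expression. The ΔU3 3' LTR makes the integrated provirus transcriptionally self-inactivating, and an SV40 polyadenylation signal lies beyond it.

The stated purpose is overexpression of CLCNKA in mammalian cells, with the vector architecture supporting stable delivery by lentiviral transduction.
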