Addgene plasmid #161631: IDG_CLCNKA_OE_1
Purpose: Overexpresses CLCNKA
Depositing lab: Mike McManus. Depositing organization: University of California, San Francisco (UCSF).
Backbone
  Vector backbone: pLX304
  Vector type: Mammalian Expression
  Selectable markers: Blasticidin
Growth in bacteria
  Bacterial resistance: Ampicillin, 100 μg/mL
  Growth temperature: 30°C
  Growth strain: NEB Stable
  Copy number: Low Copy
Gene/Insert
  Gene/Insert name: CLCNKA
  Species: H. sapiens (human)
  Entrez Gene: CLCNKA (a.k.a. CLCK1, ClC-K1, hClC-Ka)
  Tag / fusion protein: V5 (C terminal on backbone)
  Cloning method: Gateway Cloning
Terms and licenses: Academic/Nonprofit Terms; Industry Terms: Not Available to Industry
How to cite: IDG_CLCNKA_OE_1 was a gift from Mike McManus (Addgene plasmid # 161631 ; http://n2t.net/addgene:161631 ; RRID:Addgene_161631)
