>Addgene plasmid #161631 | IDG_CLCNKA_OE_1 | depositor partial sequence | sequence record 313330 | Partial Sequence
ATGGAGGAGTTGGTGGGGCTGCGTGAGGGCTTCTCAGGGGACCCTGTGACTCTGCAGGAGCTGTGGGGCC
CCTGTCCCCACATCCGCCGAGCCATCCAAGGTGGCCTGGAGTGGCTAAAGCAGAAGGTGTTCCGCCTGGG
AGAAGACTGGTACTTCCTGATGACCCTCGGGGTGCTCATGGCCCTGGTCAGCTATGCCATGAACTTTGCC
ATCGGGTGTGTGGTCCGAGCACACCAGTGGCTGTACAGGGAGATTGGGGACAGCCACCTGCTCCGGTATC
TTTCCTGGACTGTGTACCCTGTGGCCCTCGTCTCTTTCTCCTCAGGCTTCTCCCAGAGCATCACGCCCTC
CTCTGGAGGTTCTGGAATCCCGGAGCTGAAGACCATGTTGGCGGGTGTGATCTTGGAGGACTACCTGGAT
ATCAAGAACTTTGGGGCCAAGGTGGTGGGCCTCTCCTGCACCCTGGCCACCGGCAGCACCCTGTTCCTGG
GCAAAGTGGGCCCTTTCGTGCACCTGTCTGTAATGATCGCTGCCTACCTGGGCCGTGTGCGCACCACGAC
CATCGGGGAGCCTGAGAACAAGAGCAAGCAAAACGAAATGCTGGTGGCAGCGGCGGCAGTGGGCGTGGCC
ACAGTCTTTGCAGCTCCCTTCAGCGGCGTCCTGTTCAGCATCGAGGTCATGTCTTCCCACTTCTCTGTCC
GGGATTACTGGAGGGGCTTCTTTGCGGCCACCTGCGGGGCCTTCATATTCCGGCTCCTGGCAGTCTTCAA
CAGCGAGCAGGAGACCATCACCTCCCTCTACAAGACCAGTTTCCGGGTGGACGTTCCCTTCGACCTGCCT
GAGATCTTCTTTTTTGTGGCGCTGGGTGGCATCTGCGGCGTCCTGAGCTGTGCTTACCTCTTCTGTCAGC
GAACCTTCCTCAGCTTCATCAAGACCAATCGGTTCAGCTCCAAACTGCTGGCTACTAGCAAGCCTGTGTA
CTCCGCTCTGGCCACCTTGCTTCTCGCCTCCATCACCTACCCGCCTGGTGTGGGCCACTTCCTAGCTTCT
CGGCTGTCCATGAAGCAGCATCTGGACTCGCTGTTCGACAACCACTCCTGGGCGCTGATGACCCAGAACT
CCAGCCCACCCTGGCCCGAGGAGCTCGACCCCCAGCACCTTTGGTGGGAATGGTACCACCCGCGGTTCAC
CATCTTTGGGACCCTTGCCTTCTTCCTGGTTATGAAGTTCTGGATGCTGATTCTGGCCACCACCATCCCC
ATGCCTGCCGGGTACTTCATGCCCATCTTTATCCTTGGAGCTGCCATCGGGCGCCTCTTGGGAGAGGCTC
TTGCCGTCGCCTTCCCTGAGGGCATTGTGACTGGAGGGGTTACCAATCCCATCATGCCCGGGGGGTATGC
TCTGGCAGGGGCTGCAGCCTTCTCAGGGGCTGTGACCCACACCATCTCCACGGCGCTGCTGGCCTTTGAG
CTGACCGGCCAGATAGTGCATGCACTGCCCGTGCTGATGGCGGTGCTGGCAGCCAACGCCATTGCACAGA
GCTGCCAGCCCTCCTTCTATGATGGCACCATCATTGTCAAGAAGCTGCCATACCTGCCACGGATTCTGGG
CCGCAACATCGGCTCCCACCATGTGAGGGTGGAGCACTTCATGAACCACAGCATCACCACACTGGCCAAG
GACACGCCGCTGGAGGAGGTGGTCAAGGTTGTGACCTCCACAGACGTGACCGAGTATCCCCTGGTGGAGA
GCACAGAGTCCCAGATCCTGGTAGGCATCGTGCAGAGGGCCCAGCTGGTGCAGGCCCTCCAGGCTGAGCC
TCCTTCCAGGGCTCCAGGACACCAGTGTCTCCAGGACATCTTGGCCAGGGGCTGCCCCACGGAACCAGTG
ACCCTGACGCTATTCTCAGAGACCACCTTGCACCAGGCACAAAACCTCTTTAAGCTGTTGAACCTTCAGT
CCCTCTTCGTGACATCGCGGGGCAGAGCTGTGGGCTGCGTGTCCTGGGTGGAGATGAAGAAAGCAATTTC
CAACCTGACAAATCCGCCAGCTCCAAAGACAGCTTTCTTGTACAAAGTGGTTGGTAAGCCTATCCCTAAC
CCTCTCCTCGGTCTCGATTCTACGTAG
